>Addgene plasmid #238869 | NanoLuc-BCL2L1 Fusion Vector | addgene full sequence | sequence record 479845 | Addgene NGS Result
TCAATATTGGCCATTAGCCATATTATTCATTGGTTATATAGCATAAATCAATATTGGCTATTGGCCATTG
CATACGTTGTATCTATATCATAATATGTACATTTATATTGGCTCATGTCCAATATGACCGCCATGTTGGC
ATTGATTATTGACTAGTTATTAATAGTAATCAATTACGGGGTCATTAGTTCATAGCCCATATATGGAGTT
CCGCGTTACATAACTTACGGTAAATGGCCCGCCTGGCTGACCGCCCAACGACCCCCGCCCATTGACGTCA
ATAATGACGTATGTTCCCATAGTAACGCCAATAGGGACTTTCCATTGACGTCAATGGGTGGAGTATTTAC
GGTAAACTGCCCACTTGGCAGTACATCAAGTGTATCATATGCCAAGTCCGCCCCCTATTGACGTCAATGA
CGGTAAATGGCCCGCCTGGCATTATGCCCAGTACATGACCTTACGGGACTTTCCTACTTGGCAGTACATC
TACGTATTAGTCATCGCTATTACCATGGTGATGCGGTTTTGGCAGTACACCAATGGGCGTGGATAGCGGT
TTGACTCACGGGGATTTCCAAGTCTCCACCCCATTGACGTCAATGGGAGTTTGTTTTGGCACCAAAATCA
ACGGGACTTTCCAAAATGTCGTAATAACCCCGCCCCGTTGACGCAAATGGGCGGTAGGCGTGTACGGTGG
GAGGTCTATATAAGCAGAGCTGGTTTAGTGAACCGTCAGATCACTAGAAGCTTTATTGCGGTAGTTTATC
ACAGTTAAATTGCTAACGCAGTCAGTGCTTCTGACACAACAGTCTCGAACTTAAGCTGCAGAAGTTGGTC
GTGAGGCACTGGGCAGGTAAGTATCAAGGTTACAAGACAGGTTTAAGGAGACCAATAGAAACTGGGCTTG
TCGAGACAGAGAAGACTCTTGCGTTTCTGATAGGCACCTATTGGTCTTACTGACATCCACTTTGCCTTTC
TCTCCACAGGTGTCCACTCCCAGTTCAATTACAGCTCTTAAGGCTAGAGTATTAATACGACTCACTATAG
GGCTAGCGCTCACCATGGTCTTCACACTCGAAGATTTCGTTGGGGACTGGCGACAGACAGCCGGCTACAA
CCTGGACCAAGTCCTTGAACAGGGAGGTGTGTCCAGTTTGTTTCAGAATCTCGGGGTGTCCGTAACTCCG
ATCCAAAGGATTGTCCTGAGCGGTGAAAATGGGCTGAAGATCGACATCCATGTCATCATCCCGTATGAAG
GTCTGAGCGGCGACCAAATGGGCCAGATCGAAAAAATTTTTAAGGTGGTGTACCCTGTGGATGATCATCA
CTTTAAGGTGATCCTGCACTATGGCACACTGGTAATCGACGGGGTTACGCCGAACATGATCGACTATTTC
GGACGGCCGTATGAAGGCATCGCCGTGTTCGACGGCAAAAAGATCACTGTAACAGGGACCCTGTGGAACG
GCAACAAAATTATCGACGAGCGCCTGATCAACCCCGACGGCTCCCTGCTGTTCCGAGTAACCATCAACGG
AGTGACCGGCTGGCGGCTGTGCGAACGCATTCTGGCGGGCTCGAGCGGCGCGATCGCCATGTCTCAGAGC
AACCGGGAGCTGGTGGTTGACTTTCTCTCCTACAAGCTTTCCCAGAAAGGATACAGCTGGAGTCAGTTTA
GTGATGTGGAAGAGAACAGGACTGAGGCCCCAGAAGGGACTGAATCGGAGATGGAGACCCCCAGTGCCAT
CAATGGCAACCCATCCTGGCACCTGGCAGACAGCCCCGCGGTGAATGGAGCCACTGGCCACAGCAGCAGT
TTGGATGCCCGGGAGGTGATCCCCATGGCAGCAGTAAAGCAAGCGCTGAGGGAGGCAGGCGACGAGTTTG
AACTGCGGTACCGGCGGGCATTCAGTGACCTGACATCCCAGCTCCACATCACCCCAGGGACAGCATATCA
GAGCTTTGAACAGGTAGTGAATGAACTCTTCCGGGATGGGGTAAACTGGGGTCGCATTGTGGCCTTTTTC
TCCTTCGGCGGGGCACTGTGCGTGGAAAGCGTAGACAAGGAGATGCAGGTATTGGTGAGTCGGATCGCAG
CTTGGATGGCCACTTACCTGAATGACCACCTAGAGCCTTGGATCCAGGAGAACGGCGGCTGGGATACTTT
TGTGGAACTCTATGGGAACAATGCAGCAGCCGAGAGCCGAAAGGGCCAGGAACGCTTCAACCGCTGGTTC
CTGACGGGCATGACTGTGGCCGGCGTGGTTCTGCTGGGCTCACTCTTCAGTCGGAAAGTTTAAACGAATT
CGGGCTCGGTACCCGGGGATCCTCTAGAGTCGACCTGCAGGCATGCAAGCTGATCCGGCTGCTAACAAAG
CCCGAAAGGAAGCTGAGTTGGCTGCTGCCACCGCTGAGCAATAACTAGCATAACCCCTTGGGGCGGCCGC
TTCGAGCAGACATGATAAGATACATTGATGAGTTTGGACAAACCACAACTAGAATGCAGTGAAAAAAATG
CTTTATTTGTGAAATTTGTGATGCTATTGCTTTATTTGTAACCATTATAAGCTGCAATAAACAAGTTAAC
AACAACAATTGCATTCATTTTATGTTTCAGGTTCAGGGGGAGATGTGGGAGGTTTTTTTAAGCAAGTAAA
ACCTCTACAAATGTGGTAAAATCGAATTTTAACAAAATATTAACGCTTACAATTTCCTGATGCGGTATTT
TCTCCTTACGCATCTGTGCGGTATTTCACACCGCATACGCGGATCTGCGCAGCACCATGGCCTGAAATAA
CCTCTGAAAGAGGAACTTGGTTAGGTACCTTCTGAGGCGGAAAGAACCAGCTGTGGAATGTGTGTCAGTT
AGGGTGTGGAAAGTCCCCAGGCTCCCCAGCAGGCAGAAGTATGCAAAGCATGCATCTCAATTAGTCAGCA
ACCAGGTGTGGAAAGTCCCCAGGCTCCCCAGCAGGCAGAAGTATGCAAAGCATGCATCTCAATTAGTCAG
CAACCATAGTCCCGCCCCTAACTCCGCCCATCCCGCCCCTAACTCCGCCCAGTTCCGCCCATTCTCCGCC
CCATGGCTGACTAATTTTTTTTATTTATGCAGAGGCCGAGGCCGCCTCGGCCTCTGAGCTATTCCAGAAG
TAGTGAGGAGGCTTTTTTGGAGGCCTAGGCTTTTGCAAAAAGCTTAATTAACTGTTGACAATTAATCATC
GGCATAGTATATCGGCATAGTATAATACGACAAGGTGAGGAACTAAACCCAGGAGGCAGATCATGATTGA
ACAAGATGGATTGCACGCAGGTTCTCCGGCCGCTTGGGTGGAGAGGCTATTCGGCTATGACTGGGCACAA
CAGACAATCGGCTGCTCTGATGCCGCCGTGTTCCGGCTGTCAGCGCAGGGGCGCCCGGTTCTTTTTGTCA
AGACCGACCTGTCCGGTGCCCTGAATGAACTGCAGGACGAGGCAGCGCGGCTATCGTGGCTGGCCACGAC
GGGCGTTCCTTGCGCAGCTGTGCTCGACGTTGTCACTGAAGCGGGAAGGGACTGGCTGCTATTGGGCGAA
GTGCCGGGGCAGGATCTCCTGTCATCTCACCTTGCTCCTGCCGAGAAAGTATCCATCATGGCTGATGCAA
TGCGGCGGCTGCATACGCTTGATCCGGCTACCTGCCCATTCGACCACCAAGCGAAACATCGCATCGAGCG
AGCACGTACTCGGATGGAAGCCGGTCTTGTCGATCAGGATGATCTGGACGAAGAGCATCAGGGGCTCGCG
CCAGCCGAACTGTTCGCCAGGCTCAAGGCGCGCATGCCCGACGGCGAGGATCTCGTCGTGACCCATGGCG
ATGCCTGCTTGCCGAATATCATGGTGGAAAATGGCCGCTTTTCTGGATTCATCGACTGTGGCCGGCTGGG
TGTGGCGGACCGCTATCAGGACATAGCGTTGGCTACCCGTGATATTGCTGAAGAGCTTGGCGGCGAATGG
GCTGACCGCTTCCTCGTGCTTTACGGTATCGCCGCTCCCGATTCGCAGCGCATCGCCTTCTATCGCCTTC
TTGACGAGTTCTTCTGAGCGGGACTCTGGGGTTCGAAATGACCGACCAAGCGACGCCCAACCTGCCATCA
CGATGGCCGCAATAAAATATCTTTATTTTCATTACATCTGTGTGTTGGTTTTTTGTGTGAATCGATAGCG
ATAAGGATCCGCTCATGCGATGATAAGCTGTCAAACATGAGAATTACAACTTATATCGTATGGGGCTGAC
TTCAGGTGCTACATTTGAAGAGATAAATTGCACTGAAATCTAGAAATATTTTATCTGATTAATAAGATGA
TCTTCTTGAGATCGTTTTGGTCTGCGCGTAATCTCTTGCTCTGAAAACGAAAAAACCGCCTTGCAGGGCG
GTTTTTCGAAGGTTCTCTGAGCTACCAACTCTTTGAACCGAGGTAACTGGCTTGGAGGAGCGCAGTCACC
AAAACTTGTCCTTTCAGTTTAGCCTTAACCGGCGCATGACTTCAAGACTAACTCCTCTAAATCAATTACC
AGTGGCTGCTGCCAGTGGTGCTTTTGCATGTCTTTCCGGGTTGGACTCAAGACGATAGTTACCGGATAAG
GCGCAGCGGTCGGACTGAACGGGGGGTTCGTGCATACAGTCCAGCTTGGAGCGAACTGCCTACCCGGAAC
TGAGTGTCAGGCGTGGAATGAGACAAACGCGGCCATAACAGCGGAATGACACCGGTAAACCGAAAGGCAG
GAACAGGAGAGCGCACGAGGGAGCCGCCAGGGGGAAACGCCTGGTATCTTTATAGTCCTGTCGGGTTTCG
CCACCACTGATTTGAGCGTCAGATTTCGTGATGCTTGTCAGGGGGGCGGAGCCTATGGAAAAACGGCTTT
GCCGCGGCCCTCTCACTTCCCTGTTAAGTATCTTCCTGGCATCTTCCAGGAAATCTCCGCCCCGTTCGTA
AGCCATTTCCGCTCGCCGCAGTCGAACGACCGAGCGTAGCGAGTCAGTGAGCGAGGAAGCGGAATATATC
CTGTATCACATATTCTGCTGACGCACCGGTGCAGCCTTTTTTCTCCTGCCACATGAAGCACTTCACTGAC
ACCCTCATCAGTGCCAACATAGTAAGCCAGTATACACTCCGCTAGCGCTGATGTCCGGCGGTGCTTTTGC
CGTTACGCACCACCCCGTCATGAGATTACGCGTTTTAGCGGTGCGTACAATTAAGGGATTATGGTAAATC
CACTTACTGTCTGCCCTCGTAGCCATCGAGATAAACCGCAGTACTCCGGCCACGATGCGTCCGGCGTAGA
GGATCGAGATCT
Features (pLannotate 1.2.2; 23 found; start..end, strand, type, name):
    140..517     +  enhancer       CMV enhancer: human cytomegalovirus immediate early enhancer
    519..718     +  promoter       CMV promoter: human cytomegalovirus (CMV) immediate early promoter
    857..989     +  intron         chimeric intron: chimera between introns from human β-globin and immunoglobulin heavy chain genes
   1033..1051    +  promoter       T7 promoter: promoter for bacteriophage T7 RNA polymerase
   1065..1577    +  CDS            Nluc: NanoLuc® luciferase human codon-optimized
   1599..2297    +  CDS            BCL2L1: B2CL1_HUMAN - Also known as BCL2L, BCLX. Experimental evidence at protein level: Swiss-Prot protein existence level 1. Isoform Bcl-X(S) promotes apoptosis. From Homo sapiens (Human).
   2306..2361    +  misc_feature   MCS: pUC18/19 multiple cloning site
   2368..2417    +  CDS            SET1 (fragment): solubility-enhancement tag derived from T7 phage gene 10B
   2425..2444    +  terminator     T7 terminator (fragment): transcription terminator for bacteriophage T7 RNA polymerase
   2466..2587    -  polyA_signal   SV40 poly(A) signal: SV40 polyadenylation signal
   2610..2678    -  CDS            large T antigen (fragment): large T antigen from SV40 (simian virus 40)
   2683..2715    +  rep_origin     M13 ori (fragment): M13 bacteriophage origin of replication; arrow indicates direction of (+) strand synthesis
   2716..2767    -  misc_feature   bom (fragment): basis of mobility region from pBR322
   2832..3189    +  promoter       SV40 promoter: SV40 enhancer and early promoter
   3204..3251    +  promoter       EM7 promoter: synthetic bacterial promoter&nbsp
   3283..4074    +  CDS            neo: KKA2_KLEPN - Also known as kan, nptII. Experimental evidence at protein level: Swiss-Prot protein existence level 1. Resistance to kanamycin, neomycin, paromomycin, ribostamycin, butirosin and gentamicin B. From Klebsiella pneumoniae.
   4141..4189    +  polyA_signal   poly(A) signal: synthetic polyadenylation signal
   4218..4234    -  promoter       tet promoter (fragment): E. coli promoter for tetracycline efflux protein gene
   4346..4891    +  rep_origin     p15A ori: Plasmids containing the medium-copy-number p15A origin of replication can be propagated in E. coli cells that contain a second plasmid with the ColE1 origin.
   4979..5034    +  rep_origin     RSF ori (fragment): Plasmids containing the RSF 1030 origin of replication can be propagated in E. coli cells that contain additional plasmids with compatible origins.
   5133..5159    -  misc_feature   bom (fragment): basis of mobility region from pBR322
   5153..5200    -  mobile_element IS1 (fragment): prokaryotic transposable element IS1
   5208..5279    +  misc_feature   cer region (fragment): ColE1-derived recombination site that helps to maintain plasmids as monomers
