[The description below was written by a language model from this plasmid's Addgene catalogue record and pLannotate feature annotations shown in this document.]
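Description:
NanoLuc-BCL2L1 Fusion Vector is a mammalian expression plasmid of about 5.3 kb, built on the pFN31K-low Nluc CMV-Hygro Flexi Vector backbone. It produces human BCL2L1, the Bcl-X family apoptosis regulator, with NanoLuc luciferase fused to its N terminus. In bacteria it replicates from a p15A origin, which fits the catalogue's low-copy designation, and is selected with kanamycin. Resistance comes from a neo (nptII) gene placed behind tandem SV40 early and EM7 promoters and followed by a synthetic poly(A) signal. This arrangement lets one coding sequence be expressed in both E. coli and mammalian cells, so G418-type selection would be possible in principle. Although the backbone name includes "Hygro", the feature table shows no hygromycin resistance gene.

The expression cassette starts with the human CMV immediate-early enhancer and promoter, followed by a chimeric β-globin/immunoglobulin intron that improves transcript processing. A T7 promoter sits just upstream of the coding region and could support in vitro transcription. The human codon-optimised NanoLuc sequence comes next and is separated from the BCL2L1 coding sequence by a short gap, presumably a linker. Downstream are a residual multiple cloning site, a T7 terminator fragment and an SV40 poly(A) signal, which the table annotates on the reverse strand. Several other short annotations (SET1, M13 ori, bom, IS1, cer, RSF ori and large T antigen fragments) are partial matches that probably reflect backbone remnants rather than functional parts.

The stated purpose is simply to express the NanoLuc-BCL2L1 fusion in mammalian cells. Luminescent fusions of this kind are commonly used as energy donors in bioluminescence resonance energy transfer assays of protein interactions or ligand binding, but the record does not name a specific application.
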