Addgene plasmid #238869: NanoLuc-BCL2L1 Fusion Vector
Purpose: Express NanoLuc-BCL2L1 Fusion Protein in Mammalian Cells under a CMV promoter
Depositing lab: Promega Corporation.
Backbone
  Vector backbone: pFN31K-low Nluc CMV-Hygro Flexi(R) Vector
  Vector type: Mammalian Expression
Growth in bacteria
  Bacterial resistance: Kanamycin, 50 μg/mL
  Growth temperature: 37°C
  Growth strain: DH5alpha
  Copy number: Low Copy
Gene/Insert
  Gene/Insert name: BCL2L1
  Species: H. sapiens (human)
  Entrez Gene: BCL2L1 (a.k.a. BCL-XL/S, BCL2L, BCLX, Bcl-X, PPP1R52)
  Promoter: CMV
  Tag / fusion protein: NanoLuc (R) (N terminal on backbone)
  Cloning method: Other
Terms and licenses: Academic/Nonprofit Terms; Industry Terms
How to cite: NanoLuc-BCL2L1 Fusion Vector was a gift from Promega Corporation (Addgene plasmid # 238869 ; http://n2t.net/addgene:238869 ; RRID:Addgene_238869)
